Addgene plasmid #133187: pOPS0546
Purpose: Reporter plasmid with a 12-nucleotide specific "barcode" sequence. This plasmid is not available as an individual bacterial stab, but can be requested as part of the Plasmid-ID Kit (Kit #1000000168 ).
Depositing lab: Philip Poole. Depositing organization: University of Oxford. Publication: Optimizing Rhizobium-legume symbioses by simultaneous measurement of rhizobial competitiveness and N2 fixation in nodules. Mendoza-Suarez MA, Geddes BA, Sanchez-Canizares C, Ramirez-Gonzalez RH, Kirchhelle C, Jorrin B, Poole PS. Proc Natl Acad Sci U S A. 2020 May 5;117(18):9822-9831. doi: 10.1073/pnas.1921225117. Epub 2020 Apr 21. PubMed 32317381.
Backbone
  Vector backbone: pOGG026 (Addgene ID 113992)
  Vector type: Bacterial Expression
Growth in bacteria
  Bacterial resistance: Kanamycin, 50 μg/mL
  Growth temperature: 37°C
  Growth strain: ST18 (S17 delta pir delta hemA)
  Copy number: Low Copy
Gene/Insert
  Gene/Insert name: PU module (PsNifH from pOGG043), SC module (sfGFP from pOGG037), and T module (TGTCGCAAATAG and universal primer binding site)
  Species: Synthetic
  Mutation: Domesticated for Golden Gate cloning
  Cloning method: Unknown
Terms and licenses: Academic/Nonprofit Terms; Industry Terms: Not Available to Industry
Depositor comments: The only difference is the sequence: TGTCGCAAATAG . Please note that this plasmid may require a unique bacterial strain, so make sure to confirm that you can also obtain the appropriate growth strain. Please contact us or contact our distributors if you have any questions. This plasmid is not available as an individual bacterial stab, but can be requested as part of the Plasmid-ID Kit (Kit #1000000168 ).
How to cite: pOPS0546 was a gift from Philip Poole (Addgene plasmid # 133187)
