[The description below was written by a language model from this plasmid's Addgene catalogue record and pLannotate feature annotations shown in this document.]
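Description:
pOPS0546 is a low-copy, broad-host-range bacterial reporter plasmid built on the pOGG026 backbone by Golden Gate assembly of domesticated modules. It belongs to a Plasmid-ID set whose members differ only in a 12-nucleotide barcode. The roughly 7 kb sequence carries an IncP (RK2-type) replicon, consisting of oriV and the trfA gene whose product activates it. An incP oriT allows the plasmid to be mobilised by conjugation from a donor strain that supplies the transfer functions, consistent with the ST18 donor strain listed for propagation. Selection is by kanamycin through the aphA1 (nptI) aminoglycoside phosphotransferase. Stable inheritance without antibiotic is supported by the RK2 par region. This comprises the parD/parE antitoxin–toxin pair, which kills plasmid-free segregants, and the parA and parB partition genes. Short annotated fragments of Tn5 transposase, CloDF13 ori and lacZα appear to be backbone remnants rather than functional parts.

The payload has three modules. The promoter module is PsNifH, a nifH promoter taken from pOGG043; it is not annotated in the feature table but presumably lies in the gap just upstream of the reporter. The coding module is superfolder GFP. The terminal module holds the unique barcode and a universal primer binding site. Lambda t0 and rrnB T1 terminators flank the cloning region and insulate the cassette from backbone transcription. Because nifH encodes a nitrogenase component, GFP output is expected to report nitrogen-fixation gene expression, while the barcode identifies the strain carrying the plasmid. According to the associated publication title, the system is used to measure rhizobial competitiveness and N2 fixation in legume nodules at the same time.
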