Features (pLannotate 1.2.2; 14 found; start..end, strand, type, name):
      9..103     +  terminator     lambda t0 terminator: transcription terminator from phage lambda
    213..1025    +  CDS            aphA1: KKA1_ECOLX - Also known as nptI. Protein inferred from homology: Swiss-Prot protein existence level 3. Resistance to kanamycin and structurally-related aminoglycosides, including amikacin. From Escherichia coli.
   1179..1287    +  oriT           oriT: incP origin of transfer
   1348..2496    -  CDS            trfA: trans-acting replication protein that binds to and activates oriV
   2548..2829    -  CDS            tnpA (fragment): TN5P_ECOLX - Also known as tnp. Experimental evidence at protein level: Swiss-Prot protein existence level 1. Mediates transposition of transposon Tn5 by a 'cut and paste' mechanism. First, the monomeric transposase binds the 19 bp inverted DNA repeats flanking the transposon. Then, dimerization of the DNA- bound transposase creates a synaptic DNA complex. After nicking of the first DNA strand, excision of the transposon proceeds through a series of intermediates. The transposase then mediates the insertion of the transposon at a new site by strand transfer. The activity of the wild- type tran
   2889..3420    -  rep_origin     oriV: incP origin of replication
   3476..3511    -  rep_origin     CloDF13 ori (fragment): Plasmids containing the CloDF13 (CDF) origin of replication can be propagated in E. coli cells that contain additional plasmids with compatible origins.
   3635..3943    -  CDS            parE: PARE_ECOLX - Experimental evidence at protein level: Swiss-Prot protein existence level 1. Toxin component of a type II toxin-antitoxin (TA) system involved in plasmid partition. Acts by inhibiting DNA gyrase, converting supercoiled plasmid DNA into a singly cleaved linear form in an ATP-dependent fashion. To do so it probably interacts with one of the gyrase subunits. Gyrase inhibition is prevented by antitoxin ParD, and is reversed in vitro by incubation with ParD. In cells that have lost the plasmid filamentation and growth inhibition occur; this is suppressed when ParD is supplied in trans
   3943..4191    -  CDS            parD: PARD_ECOLX - Experimental evidence at protein level: Swiss-Prot protein existence level 1. Antitoxin component of a type II toxin-antitoxin (TA) system involved in plasmid partition. Inhibits the anti-DNA gyrase activity of toxin ParE; reverses and restores gyrase catalytic activity in vitro. The parDE operon alone is capable of stabilizing an RK2-derived minireplicon under defined growth conditions in several different Gram- negative bacteria. It does so by the post-segregational killing (PSK) of plasmid-free cells, also referred to as a plasmid addiction system. Binds its own promoter, autor
   4320..5162    +  CDS            parB: PARB4_ECOLX - Protein predicted: Swiss-Prot protein existence level 4. Involved in plasmid partition. From Escherichia coli.
   5126..5782    +  CDS            parA: PARA4_ECOLX - Protein inferred from homology: Swiss-Prot protein existence level 3. Involved in plasmid partition. From Escherichia coli.
   5942..6028    -  terminator     rrnB T1 terminator: Escherichia coli rrnB; transcription terminator T1 from the E. coli rrnB gene
   6275..6988    +  CDS            superfolder GFP: GFP variant that folds robustly even when fused to poorly folded proteins (Pédelacq et al., 2006)
   7008..7030    +  CDS            lacZα (fragment): LacZα fragment of β-galactosidase; lacZ fragment
>Addgene plasmid #133187 | pOPS0546 | addgene full sequence | sequence record 275343 | Addgene NGS Result
CGCTCTTGGACTCCTGTTGATAGATCCAGTAATGACCTCAGAACTCCATCTGGATTTGTTCAGAACGCTC
GGTTGCCGCCGGGCGTTTTTTATTGGTGAGAATCCAGGCAATTGTGTCTCAAAATCTCTGATGTTACATT
GCACAAGATAAAAATATATCATCATGAACAATAAAACTGTCTGCTTACATAAACAGTAATACAAGGGGTG
TTATGAGCCATATTCAGCGTGAAACGAGCTGTAGCCGTCCGCGTCTGAACAGCAACATGGATGCGGATCT
GTATGGCTATAAATGGGCGCGTGATAACGTGGGTCAGAGCGGCGCGACCATTTATCGTCTGTATGGCAAA
CCGGATGCGCCGGAACTGTTTCTGAAACATGGCAAAGGCAGCGTGGCGAACGATGTGACCGATGAAATGG
TGCGTCTGAACTGGCTGACCGAATTTATGCCGCTGCCGACCATTAAACATTTTATTCGCACCCCGGATGA
TGCGTGGCTGCTGACCACCGCGATTCCGGGCAAAACCGCGTTTCAGGTGCTGGAAGAATATCCGGATAGC
GGCGAAAACATTGTGGATGCGCTGGCCGTGTTTCTGCGTCGTCTGCATAGCATTCCGGTGTGCAACTGCC
CGTTTAACAGCGATCGTGTGTTTCGTCTGGCCCAGGCGCAGAGCCGTATGAACAACGGCCTGGTGGATGC
GAGCGATTTTGATGATGAACGTAACGGCTGGCCGGTGGAACAGGTGTGGAAAGAAATGCATAAACTGCTG
CCGTTTAGCCCGGATAGCGTGGTGACCCACGGCGATTTTAGCCTGGATAACCTGATTTTCGATGAAGGCA
AACTGATTGGCTGCATTGATGTGGGCCGTGTGGGCATTGCGGATCGTTATCAGGATCTGGCCATTCTGTG
GAACTGCCTGGGCGAATTTAGCCCGAGCCTGCAAAAACGTCTGTTTCAGAAATATGGCATTGATAATCCG
GATATGAACAAACTGCAATTTCATCTGATGCTGGATGAATTTTTCTAATAATTAATTGAACTACTTTTCC
GCTGCATAACCCTGCTTCGGGGTCATTATAGCGATTTTTTCGGTATATCCATCCTTTTTCGCACGATATA
CAGGATTTTGCCAAAGGGTTCGTGTAGACTTTCCTTGGTGTATCCAACGGCGTCAGCCGGGCAGGATAGG
TGAAGTAGGCCCACCCGCGAGCGGGTGTTCCTTCTTCACTGTCCCTTATTCGCACCTGGCGGTGCTCAAC
GGGAATCCTGCTCTGCGAGGCTGGCCGTAGGCCGGCCGCGATGCAGGTGGCTGCTGAACCCCCAGCCGGA
ACTGACCCCACAAGGCCCTAGCGTTTGCAATGCACCAGGTCATCATTGACCCAGGCGTGTTCCACCAGGC
CGCTGCCTCGCAACTCTTCGCAGGCTTCGCCGACCTGCTCGCGCCACTTCTTCACGCGGGTGGAATCCGA
TCCGCACATGAGGCGGAAGGTTTCCAGCTTGAGCGGGTACGGCTCCCGGTGCGAGCTGAAATAGTCGAAC
ATCCGTCGGGCCGTCGGCGACAGCTTGCGGTACTTCTCCCATATGAATTTCGTGTAGTGGTCGCCAGCAA
ACAGCACGACGATTTCCTCGTCGATCAGGACCTGGCAACGGGACGTTTTCTTGCCACGGTCCAGGACGCG
GAAGCGGTGCAGCAGCGACACCGATTCCAGGTGCCCAACGCGGTCGGACGTGAAGCCCATCGCCGTCGCC
TGTAGGCGCGACAGGCATTCCTCGGCCTTCGTGTAATACCGGCCATTGATCGACCAGCCCAGGTCCTGGC
AAAGCTCGTAGAACGTGAAGGTGATCGGCTCGCCGATAGGGGTGCGCTTCGCGTACTCCAACACCTGCTG
CCACACCAGTTCGTCATCGTCGGCCCGCAGCTCGACGCCGGTGTAGGTGATCTTCACGTCCTTGTTGACG
TGGAAAATGACCTTGTTTTGCAGCGCCTCGCGCGGGATTTTCTTGTTGCGCGTGGTGAACAGGGCAGAGC
GGGCCGTGTCGTTTGGCATCGCTCGCATCGTGTCCGGCCACGGCGCAATATCGAACAAGGAAAGCTGCAT
TTCCTTGATCTGCTGCTTCGTGTGTTTCAGCAACGCGGCCTGCTTGGCTTCGCTGACCTGTTTTGCCAGG
TCCTCGCCGGCGGTTTTTCGCTTCTTGGTCGTCATAGTTCCTCGCGTGTCGATGGTCATCGACTTCGCCA
AACCTGCCGCCTCCTGTTCGAGCCGACGCGAACGCTCCACGGCGGCCGATGGCGCGGGCAGGGCAGGGGG
AGCCAGTTGCACGCTGTCGCGCTCGATCTTGGCCGTAGCTTGCTGGACTATCGAGCCGACGGACTGGAAG
GTTTCGCGGGGCGCACGCATGACGGTGCGGCTTGCGATGGTTTCGGCATCCTCGGCGGAAAACCCCGCGT
CGATCAGTTCTTGCCTGTATGCCTTCCGGTCAAACGTCCGATTCATTCACCCTCCTTGCGGGATTGCCCC
GGAATTAATTCCCCGGATCGATCCGTCGATCTTGATCCCCTGCGCCATCAGATCCTTGGCGGCAAGAAAG
CCATCCAGTTTACTTTGCAGGGCTTCCCAACCTTACCAGAGGGCGCCCCAGCTGGCAATTCCGGTTCGCT
TGCTGTCCATAAAACCGCCCAGTCTAGCTATCGCCATGTAAGCCCACTGCAAGCTACCTGCTTTCTCTTT
GCGCTTGCGTTTTCCCTTGTCCAGATAGCCCAGTAGCTGACATTCATCCGGGGTCAGCACCGTTTCTGCG
GACTGGCTTTCTACGTGGCTGCCATTTTTGGGGTGAGGCCGTTCGCGGCCGAGGGGCGCAGCCCCTGGGG
GGATGGGAGGCCCGCGTTAGCGGGCCGGGAGGGTTCGAGAAGGGGGGGCACCCCCCTTCGGCGTGCGCGG
TCACGCGCACAGGGCGCAGCCCTGGTTAAAAACAAGGTTTATAAATATTGGTTTAAAAGCAGGTTAAAAG
ACAGGTTAGCGGTGGCCGAAAAACGGGCGGAAACCCTTGCAAATGCTGGATTTTCTGCCTGTGGACAGCC
CCTCAAATGTCAATAGGTGCGCCCCTCATCTGTCAGCACTCTGCCCCTCAAGTGTCAAGGATCGCGCCCC
TCATCTGTCAGTAGTCGCGCCCCTCAAGTGTCAATACCGCAGGGCACTTATCCCCAGGCTTGTCCACATC
ATCTGTGGGAAACTCGCGTAAAATCAGGCGTTTTCGCCGATTTGCGAGGCTGGCCAGCTCCACGTCGCCG
GCCGAAATCGAGCCTGCCCCTCATCTGTCAACGCCGCGCCGGGTGAGTCGGCCCCTCAAGTGTCAACGTC
CGCCCCTCATCTGTCAGTGAGGGCCAAGTTTTCCGCGAGGTATCCACAACGCCGGCGGCCCTACATGGCT
CTGCTGTAGTGAGTGGGTTGCGCTCCGGCAGCGGTCCTGATCCCCCGCAGAAAAAAAGGATCTCAAGAAG
ATCCTTTGATCTTTTCTACATTACTGCATGAGCTTGTGGAAGTGTGCTGAGCATAAATGATTCTCCTAGC
TGTTCTTTGGGTAAGTACGCCATCAGGACGTTGTGAGTGGCGCGATTTTTAGCGGCTGAAATCAGCCCTT
GAGCCTGTCGGCAAGTCGCGTCATGAGGTCCATGCGCTCATGCAGGATCGCCACGACCAACGCGGGTTCG
CCCGCACGCGGCAGGCAAAAAACGTAGTGGTGTTCGCAGCGGGCCATCCGCAGCGCGGGAAAGAGTTCGC
TCATGTCCTTAAACGGGCCTTCGCCGGCGGCAAGCCTGGCTATGCCCTGTTCCAGCTTAGCGATATAGCG
GCGCACCTGCGCCGCGCCCCACTCCCGGCGCGTGTAGCGGATGATGCCGCGTAGATCGGCTTCGGCCTCA
GCCGTGAGGATGTAGGCCGTCAAGCGCGATCCCCGCTGAGTTCTTCATCAAGAATTTCGCCGACGCTCTT
GGTGGACACCTTGCCGGCAAGCCCATCGTTGATGCGGTTCCCCAGCATGGTTTTCAGTTCCTGCCATGCC
TGATCGGCATCAGCGTCACCGGGGAACAGACGTTCGAGGGCGTATTGCTTAATGGTCTTGCCCTGCAAGG
CGGCCAGGGCTTTCAGGCTCTGGTGCTGCTGGTCCGTCATGTCGATTGTCAGGCGGCTCATTGGATAACC
TCCATAAAATACACGTAACCACATTAGCACATATGTGGGCGTGAGGCTACAGCGCGAGGCGCATTAAGGT
CGGGAAAATGCGCTAGGCGCATTTAAATTGCGTATTGCTGTAATGCGCCATGCCGGCTAGACTAGGCCCA
AATGGGTATACCCAATTTGACCAAGGGGGACGCGATGAGGGCGGCCAAGCACTACCGACAACTTCTATCC
ATCGACTTCAACATCGAGGCGCTGGCCTTCGTGCCTGGACCCGACGGCACACGCGGCCGGCGCATCCACG
TCCTGGGGCGCGAGGTCCGCGACCGGCCCGGCCTGGTCGAGTACCTTTCGCCGGCGTTCGGCTCGCGGGT
GGCGCTGGACGGCTACTGCAAGGCCAATTTCGATGCAGTGCTGCACCTGGCGTACCCCGATCATCAGCAA
TGGGGCCACGCATGAAGCGCCGAAGCTACGCCATGCTGCGCGCCGCTGCCGCGCTGGCCGTCCTGGTCGT
TGCCTCGCCGGCATGGGCCGAGCTGCGCGGCGAGGTCGTGCGCATCATCGACGGCGACACCATCGACGTG
CTGGTAGACAAGCAGCCGGTGCGCGTGCGCCTGGTGGACATTGACGCGCCGGAAAAGCGGCAAGCCTTCG
GCGAACGTGCGCGCCAGGCGCTGGCCGGCATGGTGTTCCGCCGGCACGTCCTGGTCGACGAGAAGGACAC
CGACCGTTACGGCCGCACGCTGGGCACCGTCTGGGTCAACATGGAGCTGGCCAGCCGGCCGCCGCAGCCG
CGCAACGTCAACGCCGCGATGGTTCACCAGGGCATGGCGTGGGCCTATCGCTTCCACGGCCGCGCGGCCG
ACCCTGAAATGCTGCGGCTCGAACAGGAGGCGCGAGGCAAGCGCGTCGGCCTCTGGTCCGATCCGCACGC
CGTCGAGCCGTGGAAATGGCGACGCGAGAGCAACAACCGGAGGGACGAAGGTTGAAGGTCGCCCGCATCT
ACCTGCGCGCCAGTACGGACGAGCAGAATCTTGAACGCCAGGAGAGCCTTGTAGCGGCCACGCGGGCCGC
CGGGTACTACGTCGCCGGCATCTACCGCGAGAAGGCGTCCGGCGCACGCGCCGACCGGCCCGAGCTGCTG
CGCATGATCGCGGACCTGCAACCTGGTGAAGTCGTCGTTGCGGAGAAGATCGACCGCATCAGCCGCTTGC
CGTTGGCCGAGGCCGAGCGCCTGGTTGCGTCGATCCGGGCCAAAGGGGCCAAGCTGGCCGTGCCTGGCGT
GGTGGACCTGTCGGAGCTGGCCGCCGAGGCGAACGGAGTGGCGAAAATCGTTCTGGAATCCGTCCAGGAC
ATGCTTTTGAAGCTCGCCTTGCAGATGGCCCGCGACGACTACGAGGATCGGCGCGAGCGTCAACGTCAGG
GTGTCCAGTTGGCGAAGGCCGCCGGCCGCTACACCGGCCGCAAACGTGACGCCGGCATGCACGACCGCAT
CATCACGCTTCGCTCCGGCGGATCGAGCATTGCCAAGACGGCCAAGCTGGTCGGATGCAGCCCGAGCCAG
GTCAAACGAGTGTGGGCGGCCTGGAACGCGCAGCAGCAAAAATAAAGCCGGGCAGTGCCCGGCTTTTCTC
ACCTTTTCGCGTCCCGCAGGGCCGCTGCGAGCGCCCTACCTAGATCCTCGCTTTCCCCCTCGGTGTAGTC
CGGCCAGGGCACGAAGGGCGCGGATGCGAACCTGTTGAGCAGGTCAGATCTAGGGCGGCGGATTTGTCCT
ACTCAGGAGAGCGTTCACCGACAAACAACAGATAAAACGAAAGGCCCAGTCTTTCGACTGAGCCTTTCGT
TTTATTTGATGCCTGCCGAATTCGGATCCGGAGCTCGACACGACATTGTCGTCACCTTTGTCGGGTCCGC
GACAAGCTTTTTGTTCCTCGATCCCGTATGTTTTCGCCTAAATATCTGAAACAGCAGCAAATTATTTTTC
GTTAGCTCAATCGGCCCACTTGGCACGAGTCTTGAAATTTATTGCGAGGCGGCGGAGCTGCCGGCCGCAT
CCGTGCGGCATAACCACGGTTGTGAACAAATGAAGGAAGGCCAAATGCGTAAAGGCGAAGAGCTGTTCAC
TGGTGTCGTCCCTATTCTGGTGGAACTGGATGGTGATGTCAACGGTCATAAGTTTTCCGTGCGTGGCGAG
GGTGAAGGTGACGCAACTAATGGTAAACTGACGCTGAAGTTCATCTGTACTACTGGTAAACTGCCGGTAC
CTTGGCCGACTCTGGTAACGACGCTGACTTATGGTGTTCAGTGCTTTGCTCGTTATCCGGACCATATGAA
GCAGCATGACTTCTTCAAGTCCGCCATGCCGGAAGGCTATGTGCAGGAACGCACGATTTCCTTTAAGGAT
GACGGCACGTACAAAACGCGTGCGGAAGTGAAATTTGAAGGCGATACCCTGGTAAACCGCATTGAGCTGA
AAGGCATTGACTTTAAAGAAGATGGCAATATCCTGGGCCATAAGCTGGAATACAATTTTAACAGCCACAA
TGTTTACATCACCGCCGATAAACAAAAAAATGGCATTAAAGCGAATTTTAAAATTCGCCACAACGTTGAG
GATGGCAGCGTGCAGCTGGCTGATCACTACCAGCAAAACACTCCAATCGGTGATGGTCCTGTTCTGCTGC
CAGACAATCACTATCTGAGCACGCAAAGCGTTCTGTCTAAAGATCCGAACGAGAAACGCGATCATATGGT
TCTGCTGGAGTTCGTAACCGCAGCGGGCATCACGCATGGTATGGATGAACTGTACAAATGAGCTTTGTCG
CAAATAGCGTTTTACAACGTCGTGACTGGG
